Addgene plasmid #48650: PM-SP!TB
Purpose: Bacterial SP crRNA expression: targets SP to protospacer B (ACTTTAAAAGTATTCGCCAT), p15A/chloramphenicol
Depositing lab: George Church. Depositing organization: Harvard Medical School. Publication: Orthogonal Cas9 proteins for RNA-guided gene regulation and editing. Esvelt KM, Mali P, Braff JL, Moosburner M, Yaung SJ, Church GM. Nat Methods. 2013 Sep 29. doi: 10.1038/nmeth.2681. PubMed 24076762.
Backbone
  Vector backbone: p15A-cat
  Total vector size (bp): 2755
  Vector type: CRISPR
Growth in bacteria
  Bacterial resistance: Chloramphenicol, 25 μg/mL
  Growth temperature: 37°C
  Growth strain: DH5alpha
  Copy number: Unknown
Gene/Insert
  Gene/Insert name: Bacterial SP crRNA to prototspacer B
  Species: Synthetic
  Insert size (bp): 56
  Promoter: J23100 promoter
  Cloning method: Unknown
  Sequencing primers: 5′ p15A-F; 3′ CAT-R
Terms and licenses: Academic/Nonprofit Terms; Industry Terms: Not Available to Industry
How to cite: PM-SP!TB was a gift from George Church (Addgene plasmid # 48650 ; http://n2t.net/addgene:48650 ; RRID:Addgene_48650)
