[The description below was written by a language model from this plasmid's Addgene catalogue record and pLannotate feature annotations shown in this document.]
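Description:
PM-SP!TB is a small (2,755 bp) bacterial CRISPR plasmid built on a p15A-cat backbone and designed to express a single synthetic crRNA for the Streptococcus pyogenes (SP) Cas9 system in E. coli. It replicates from the medium-copy p15A origin, which is compatible with ColE1-type plasmids and so allows it to be maintained alongside other plasmids in the same cell. It is selected with chloramphenicol through a cat promoter-driven chloramphenicol acetyltransferase gene. The annotation also picks up short fragments resembling an RSF origin and β-lactamase. These appear to be backbone remnants rather than functional elements, and chloramphenicol is the only resistance listed.

The payload is a 56 bp synthetic insert encoding a crRNA whose spacer directs SP Cas9 to a defined test target called protospacer B. The catalogue lists the constitutive J23100 promoter. The automated annotation instead labels the promoter region as a fragment of the closely related J23119 from the same synthetic promoter family, which probably reflects sequence similarity between the two. Downstream lies the S. pyogenes CRISPR direct repeat, the part of the crRNA that pairs with tracrRNA, followed by a tonB terminator fragment. Reverse-oriented rrnB T1/T2 terminators with flanking 5S rRNA sequence sit on either side of the resistance cassette and insulate the transcription units from read-through. The plasmid carries no annotated Cas9 or tracrRNA, so these must be supplied in trans. It comes from work characterising orthogonal Cas9 proteins for RNA-guided gene regulation and editing, where such targeting plasmids were used to program a given Cas9 against a specific protospacer in bacteria.
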