Features (pLannotate 1.2.2; 13 found; start..end, strand, type, name):
     30..54      +  promoter       J23119(SpeI) promoter (fragment): bacterial promoter (Registry of Standard Biological Parts BBa J23119) modified to end with an SpeI site
    106..141     +  repeat_region  DR: direct repeat for the Streptococcus pyogenes CRISPR/Cas system
    180..202     +  terminator     tonB terminator (fragment): bidirectional E. coli tonB-P14 transcription terminator
    239..266     -  terminator     rrnB T2 terminator: transcription terminator T2 from the E. coli rrnB gene
    358..444     -  terminator     rrnB T1 terminator: Escherichia coli rrnB; transcription terminator T1 from the E. coli rrnB gene
    446..561     -  ncRNA          5S rRNA: Accession: RF00001 - 5S ribosomal RNA
    665..767     +  promoter       cat promoter: promoter of the E. coli cat gene encoding chloramphenicol acetyltransferase
    768..1427    +  CDS            CmR: chloramphenicol acetyltransferase; cat; confers resistance to chloramphenicol
   1437..1523    -  terminator     rrnB T1 terminator: Escherichia coli rrnB; transcription terminator T1 from the E. coli rrnB gene
   1525..1640    -  ncRNA          5S rRNA: Accession: RF00001 - 5S ribosomal RNA
   1804..1859    -  rep_origin     RSF ori (fragment): Plasmids containing the RSF 1030 origin of replication can be propagated in E. coli cells that contain additional plasmids with compatible origins.
   1947..2492    -  rep_origin     p15A ori: Plasmids containing the medium-copy-number p15A origin of replication can be propagated in E. coli cells that contain a second plasmid with the ColE1 origin.
   2658..2693    -  CDS            bla(M) (fragment): β-lactamase lacking the signal sequence; bla(M); allows cytosolic expression of β-lactamase
>Addgene plasmid #48650 | PM-SP!TB | depositor full sequence | sequence record 71696 | PM-SP!TB sequence 2755 bps
GACAATGAAAACGTTAGTCATGGCGCGCCTTGACGGCTAGCTCAGTCCTAGGTACAGTGCTAGCTTAATG
CTCGCACATAGCAGAACTTTAAAAGTATTCGCCATGTTTTAGAGCTATGCTGTTTTGAATGGTCCCAAAA
CCCGCCGCTATGGTCCCACGTAGAGCATACGGAAAAAAAAGTCAAAAGCCTCCGACCGGAGGTCGGCCTT
ACTTGCTAGCAGAGTTTGTAGAAACGCAAAAAGGCCATCCGTCAGGATGGCCTTCTGCTTAATTTGATGC
CTGGCAGTTTATGGCGGGCGTCCTGCCCGCCACCCTCCGGGCCGTTGCTTCGCAACGTTCAAATCCGCTC
CCGGCGGATTTGTCCTACTCAGGAGAGCGTTCACCGACAAACAACAGATAAAACGAAAGGCCCAGTCTTT
CGACTGAGCCTTTCGTTTTATTTGATGCCTGGCAGTTCCCTACTCTCGCATGGGGAGACCCCACACTACC
ATCGGCGCTACGGCGTTTCACTTCTGAGTTCGGCATGGGGTCAGGTGGGACCACCGCGCTACTGCCGCCA
GGCAAATTCTGTTTTATCAGACCGCTTCTGCGTTCTGATTTAATCTGTATCAGGCTGAAAATCTTCTCTC
ATCCGCCAAAACAGCCCCGTAGAAAAAGGGACGTTGATCGGCACGTAAGAGGTTCCAACTTTCACCATAA
TGAAATAAGATCACTACCGGGCGTATTTTTTGAGTTATCGAGATTTTCAGGAGCTAAGGAAGCTAAAATG
GAGAAAAAAATCACTGGATATACCACCGTTGATATATCCCAATGGCATCGTAAAGAACATTTTGAGGCAT
TTCAGTCAGTTGCTCAATGTACCTATAACCAGACCGTTCAGCTGGATATTACGGCCTTTTTAAAGACCGT
AAAGAAAAATAAGCACAAGTTTTATCCGGCCTTTATTCACATTCTTGCCCGCCTGATGAATGCTCATCCG
GAATTCCGTATGGCAATGAAAGACGGTGAGCTGGTGATATGGGATAGTGTTCACCCTTGTTACACCGTTT
TCCATGAGCAAACTGAAACGTTTTCATCGCTCTGGAGTGAATACCACGACGATTTCCGGCAGTTTCTACA
CATATATTCGCAAGATGTGGCGTGTTACGGTGAAAACCTGGCCTATTTCCCTAAAGGGTTTATTGAGAAT
ATGTTTTTCGTCTCAGCCAATCCCTGGGTGAGTTTCACCAGTTTTGATTTAAACGTGGCCAATATGGACA
ACTTCTTCGCCCCCGTTTTCACCATGGGCAAATATTATACGCAAGGCGACAAGGTGCTGATGCCGCTGGC
GATTCAGGTTCATCATGCCGTCTGTGATGGCTTCCATGTCGGCAGAATGCTTAATGAATTACAACAGTAC
TGCGATGAGTGGCAGGGCGGGGCGTAATTCCGGCGGATTTGTCCTACTCAGGAGAGCGTTCACCGACAAA
CAACAGATAAAACGAAAGGCCCAGTCTTTCGACTGAGCCTTTCGTTTTATTTGATGCCTGGCAGTTCCCT
ACTCTCGCATGGGGAGACCCCACACTACCATCGGCGCTACGGCGTTTCACTTCTGAGTTCGGCATGGGGT
CAGGTGGGACCACCGCGCTACTGCCGCCAGGCAAATTCTGTTTTATCAGACCGCTTCTGCGTTCTGATTT
AATCTGTATCAGGCTGAAAATCTTCTCTCATCCGCCAAAACAGCCCTCGGGACGGATCGCTTCATGTGGC
AGGAGAAAAAAGGCTGCACCGGTGCGTCAGCAGAATATGTGATACAGGATATATTCCGCTTCCTCGCTCA
CTGACTCGCTACGCTCGGTCGTTCGACTGCGGCGAGCGGAAATGGCTTACGAACGGGGCGGAGATTTCCT
GGAAGATGCCAGGAAGATACTTAACAGGGAAGTGAGAGGGCCGCGGCAAAGCCGTTTTTCCATAGGCTCC
GCCCCCCTGACAAGCATCACGAAATCTGACGCTCAAATCAGTGGTGGCGAAACCCGACAGGACTATAAAG
ATACCAGGCGTTTCCCCCTGGCGGCTCCCTCGTGCGCTCTCCTGTTCCTGCCTTTCGGTTTACCGGTGTC
ATTCCGCTGTTATGGCCGCGTTTGTCTCATTCCACGCCTGACACTCAGTTCCGGGTAGGCAGTTCGCTCC
AAGCTGGACTGTATGCACGAACCCCCCGTTCAGTCCGACCGCTGCGCCTTATCCGGTAACTATCGTCTTG
AGTCCAACCCGGAAAGACATGCAAAAGCACCACTGGCAGCAGCCACTGGTAATTGATTTAGAGGAGTTAG
TCTTGAAGTCATGCGCCGGTTAAGGCTAAACTGAAAGGACAAGTTTTGGTGACTGCGCTCCTCCAAGCCA
GTTACCTCGGTTCAAAGAGTTGGTAGCTCAGAGAACCTTCGAAAAACCGCCCTGCAAGGCGGTTTTTTCG
TTTTCAGAGCAAGAGATTACGCGCAGACCAAAACGATCTCAAGAAGATCATCTTATTAAGGGGTCTGACG
CTCAGTGGAACGAAAACTCACGTTAAGGGATTTTGGTCATGAGATTATCAAAAAGGATCTTCACCTAGAT
CCTTTTAAATTAAAAATGAAGTTTTAAATCAATCTAAAGTATATATGAGTAAACTTGGTCTGACAGTTAC
CAATGCTTAATCAGTGAGGCACCTATCTCAGCGGAACCGCTCTAGATTTCAGTGCAATTTATCTCTTCAA
ATGTAGCACCTGAAGTCAGCCCGGC
