>Addgene plasmid #48650 | PM-SP!TB | addgene partial sequence | sequence record 72687 | p15A-F 5'-gattacgcgcagaccaaaac-3'
GGGTCTGACGCTCAGTGGAACGAAAACTCACGTTAAGGGATTTTGGTCATGAGATTATCAAAAAGGATCT
TCACCTAGATCCTTTTAAATTAAAAATGAAGTTTTAAATCAATCTAAAGTATATATGAGTAAACTTGGTC
TGACAGTTACCAATGCTTAATCAGTGAGGCACCTATCTCAGCGGAACCGCTCTAGATTTCAGTGCAATTT
ATCTCTTCAAATGTAGCACCTGAAGTCAGCCCGGCGACAATGAAAACGTTAGTCATGGCGCGCCTTGACG
GCTAGCTCAGTCCTAGGTACAGTGCTAGCTTAATGCTCGCACATAGCAGAACTTTAAAAGTATTCGCCAT
GTTTTAGAGCTATGCTGTTTTGAATGGTCCCAAAACCCGCCGCTATGGTCCCACGTAGAGCATACGGAAA
AAAAAGTCAAAAGCCTCCGACCGGAGGTCGGCCTTACTTGCTAGCAGAGTTTGTAGAAACGCAAAAAGGC
CATCCGTCAGGATGGCCTTCTGCTTAATTTGATGCCTGGCAGTTTATGGCGGGCGTCCTGCCCGCCACCC
TCCGGGCCGTTGCTTCGCAACGTTCAAATCCGCTCCCGGCGGATTTGTCCTACTCAGGAGAGCGTTCACC
GACAAACAACAGATAAAACGAAAGGCCCAGTCTTTCGACTGAGCCTTTCGTTTTATTTGATGCCTGGCAG
TTCCCTACTCTCGCATGGGGAGACCCCACACTACCATCGGCGCTACGGCGTTTCACTTCTGAGTTCGGCA
TGGGGTCAGGTGGGACCACCGCGCTACTGCCGCCAGGCAAATTCTGTTTTATCAGACCGCTTCTGCGTTC
TGATTTAATCTGTATC
